Addgene plasmid #103572: LSB-hsa-miR-498
Purpose: Used to sense miRNA activity using fluorescence based tools. hsa-miR-498 target in 3' UTR of of mKate. miRNA activity can be measured by the repression of mKate2 relative to EBFP2 fluorescent proteins . Plasmid is inherently unstable; please see Depositor Comments
Depositing lab: Ron Weiss. Depositing organization: Massachusetts Institute of Technology. Publication: A mixed antagonistic/synergistic miRNA repression model enables accurate predictions of multi-input miRNA sensor activity. Gam JJ, Babb J, Weiss R. Nat Commun. 2018 Jun 22;9(1):2430. doi: 10.1038/s41467-018-04575-0. PubMed 29934631.
Backbone
  Vector backbone: Low Sensor Backbone (LSB)
  Vector type: Mammalian Expression, Synthetic Biology
Growth in bacteria
  Bacterial resistance: Ampicillin and Kanamycin, 100 & 50 μg/mL
  Growth temperature: 30°C
  Growth strain: NEB Stable
  Copy number: High Copy
Gene/Insert
  Gene/Insert name: hsa-miR-498 target
  Species: H. sapiens (human)
  Entrez Gene: MIR498 (a.k.a. MIRN498, hsa-mir-498, mir-498)
  Promoter: EF-1a
  Cloning method: Gibson Cloning
Terms and licenses: Academic/Nonprofit Terms; Industry Terms: Not Available to Industry
Depositor comments: Please note that this plasmid is inherently unstable due to a repeating poly A element. We recommend performing a diagnostic digest on multiple colonies upon receipt. The depositors would like to note the presence of several discrepancies between the depositor sequence and physical plasmid sequence. In particular, the sequences upstream and downstream of the puromycin coding region have 10 bp insertions which do not affect the ability to perform puromycin selection. The sequences for those regions within the physical plasmids are as follows: Upstream of Puro: GAATTCGACCGCCTGTCTCAAGGTGCCACC; Downstream of Puro: GCTTTGAGACTACGCGTGAATTCACTCCTC. Please contact if you are interested in this plasmid prior to placing an order.
How to cite: LSB-hsa-miR-498 was a gift from Ron Weiss (Addgene plasmid # 103572 ; http://n2t.net/addgene:103572 ; RRID:Addgene_103572)
