[The description below was written by a language model from this plasmid's Addgene catalogue record and pLannotate feature annotations shown in this document.]
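Description:
LSB-hsa-miR-498 is a mammalian expression and synthetic-biology plasmid of about 11 kb, built on the Low Sensor Backbone (LSB) and designed as a two-colour fluorescent sensor of microRNA activity. It replicates in E. coli from a high-copy ColE1/pUC-type origin and carries both β-lactamase (AmpR) and an aph(3')-Ia kanamycin resistance gene, so it is selected with ampicillin and kanamycin together.

The payload consists of two parallel transcription units with the same architecture: a human EF-1α core promoter with its intron A, a fluorescent protein coding sequence flanked by Gateway attB recombination scars (attB4, attB1, attB2), and a rabbit β-globin polyadenylation signal. One unit expresses the red protein mKate2 and, according to the record, carries a target site for human miR-498 in its 3' UTR. The target itself is not annotated in the feature table, but would fall in the gap between the mKate2 cassette and its poly(A) region. The other unit expresses the blue protein EBFP2 without a target and serves as an internal reference for delivery and expression. When miR-498 is active in transfected cells, mKate2 output is repressed relative to EBFP2, and the red-to-blue ratio reports miRNA activity.

A puromycin N-acetyltransferase gene with its own β-globin poly(A) allows puromycin selection in mammalian cells, although no mammalian promoter for it is annotated. The depositor notes that the repeated poly(A) elements make the plasmid inherently unstable, and that the physical plasmid differs from the deposited sequence by short insertions flanking the puromycin coding region, which do not impair selection.
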