Features (pLannotate 1.2.2; 28 found; start..end, strand, type, name):
     87..675     -  rep_origin     ori: high-copy-number ColE1/pMB1/pBR322/pUC origin of replication
    846..1706    -  CDS            AmpR: β-lactamase; bla; confers resistance to ampicillin, carbenicillin, and related antibiotics
   1707..1778    -  promoter       AmpR promoter: bla
   1857..2456    +  CDS            PuroR: puromycin N-acetyltransferase; pac from Streptomyces alboniger; confers resistance to puromycin
   2461..2541    +  CDS            HBB (fragment): HBB_PONPY - Experimental evidence at transcript level: Swiss-Prot protein existence level 2. Involved in oxygen transport from the lung to the various peripheral tissues. From Pongo pygmaeus (Bornean orangutan).
   2612..2667    +  polyA_signal   β-globin poly(A) signal: rabbit β-globin polyadenylation signal (Gil and Proudfoot, 1987)
   3646..3666    +  protein_bind   attB4: mutant version of attB; core recombination site for the Gateway® BP reaction BP Clonase™
   3734..3945    +  promoter       EF-1α core promoter: core promoter for human elongation factor EF-1α
   3946..4884    +  intron         EF-1α intron A: intron upstream of the start codon of human EF-1α
   4911..4931    +  protein_bind   attB1: mutant version of attB; core recombination site for the Gateway® BP reaction BP Clonase™
   4951..5646    +  CDS            mKate2: mKate2 is a basic (constitutively fluorescent) red fluorescent protein published in 2009, derived from Entacmaea quadricolor. It is reported to be a rapidly-maturing monomer with moderate acid sensitivity.
   5666..5690    -  protein_bind   attB2: mutant version of attB; recombination site for the Gateway® BP reaction BP Clonase™
   5838..5912    +  CDS            HBB (fragment): HBB_PONPY - Experimental evidence at transcript level: Swiss-Prot protein existence level 2. Involved in oxygen transport from the lung to the various peripheral tissues. From Pongo pygmaeus (Bornean orangutan).
   5983..6038    +  polyA_signal   β-globin poly(A) signal: rabbit β-globin polyadenylation signal (Gil and Proudfoot, 1987)
   6422..6447    +  misc_feature   SA: splice acceptor site
   7119..7139    +  protein_bind   attB4: mutant version of attB; core recombination site for the Gateway® BP reaction BP Clonase™
   7207..7418    +  promoter       EF-1α core promoter: core promoter for human elongation factor EF-1α
   7419..8357    +  intron         EF-1α intron A: intron upstream of the start codon of human EF-1α
   8384..8404    +  protein_bind   attB1: mutant version of attB; core recombination site for the Gateway® BP reaction BP Clonase™
   8415..9131    +  CDS            EBFP2: EBFP2 is a basic (constitutively fluorescent) blue fluorescent protein published in 2007, derived from Aequorea victoria. It is reported to be a rapidly-maturing monomer with moderate acid sensitivity.
   9139..9163    -  protein_bind   attB2: mutant version of attB; recombination site for the Gateway® BP reaction BP Clonase™
   9167..9247    +  CDS            HBB (fragment): HBB_PONPY - Experimental evidence at transcript level: Swiss-Prot protein existence level 2. Involved in oxygen transport from the lung to the various peripheral tissues. From Pongo pygmaeus (Bornean orangutan).
   9318..9373    +  polyA_signal   β-globin poly(A) signal: rabbit β-globin polyadenylation signal (Gil and Proudfoot, 1987)
   9756..9778    -  protein_bind   lac operator (fragment): The lac repressor binds to the lac operator to inhibit transcription in E. coli. This inhibition can be relieved by adding lactose or isopropyl-β-D-thiogalactopyranoside (IPTG). lac repressor encoded by lacI
   9782..9812    -  promoter       lac promoter: promoter for the E. coli lac operon
   9827..9848    -  protein_bind   CAP binding site: CAP binding activates transcription in the presence of cAMP. E. coli catabolite activator protein
   9861..9900    -  CDS            lacI (fragment): lac repressor; lacI; The lac repressor binds to the lac operator to inhibit transcription in E. coli. This inhibition can be relieved by adding lactose or isopropyl-β-D-thiogalactopyranoside (IPTG).
  10073..10882   +  CDS            KanR: aminoglycoside phosphotransferase; aph(3')-Ia; confers resistance to kanamycin in bacteria or G418 (Geneticin®) in eukaryotes
>Addgene plasmid #103572 | LSB-hsa-miR-498 | depositor full sequence | sequence record 196192 | Full Sequence
AATTGAGGGGATAACGCAGGAAAGAACATGTGAGCAAAAGGCCAGCAAAAGGCCAGGAACCGTAAAAAGG
CCGCGTTGCTGGCGTTTTTCCATAGGCTCCGCCCCCCTGACGAGCATCACAAAAATCGACGCTCAAGTCA
GAGGTGGCGAAACCCGACAGGACTATAAAGATACCAGGCGTTTCCCCCTGGAAGCTCCCTCGTGCGCTCT
CCTGTTCCGACCCTGCCGCTTACCGGATACCTGTCCGCCTTTCTCCCTTCGGGAAGCGTGGCGCTTTCTC
ATAGCTCACGCTGTAGGTATCTCAGTTCGGTGTAGGTCGTTCGCTCCAAGCTGGGCTGTGTGCACGAACC
CCCCGTTCAGCCCGACCGCTGCGCCTTATCCGGTAACTATCGTCTTGAGTCCAACCCGGTAAGACACGAC
TTATCGCCACTGGCAGCAGCCACTGGTAACAGGATTAGCAGAGCGAGGTATGTAGGCGGTGCTACAGAGT
TCTTGAAGTGGTGGCCTAACTACGGCTACACTAGAAGAACAGTATTTGGTATCTGCGCTCTGCTGAAGCC
AGTTACCTTCGGAAAAAGAGTTGGTAGCTCTTGATCCGGCAAACAAACCACCGCTGGTAGCGGTGGTTTT
TTTGTTTGCAAGCAGCAGATTACGCGCAGAAAAAAAGGATCTCAAGAAGATCCTTTGATCTTTTCTACGG
GGTCTGACGCTCAGTGGAACGAAAACTCACGTTAAGGGATTTTGGTCATGAGATTATCAAAAAGGATCTT
CACCTAGATCCTTTTAAATTAAAAATGAAGTTTTAAATCAATCTAAAGTATATATGAGTAAACTTGGTCT
GACAGTTACCAATGCTTAATCAGTGAGGCACCTATCTCAGCGATCTGTCTATTTCGTTCATCCATAGTTG
CCTGACTCCCCGTCGTGTAGATAACTACGATACGGGAGGGCTTACCATCTGGCCCCAGTGCTGCAATGAT
ACCGCGAGAACCACGCTCACCGGCTCCAGATTTATCAGCAATAAACCAGCCAGCCGGAAGGGCCGAGCGC
AGAAGTGGTCCTGCAACTTTATCCGCCTCCATCCAGTCTATTAATTGTTGCCGGGAAGCTAGAGTAAGTA
GTTCGCCAGTTAATAGTTTGCGCAACGTTGTTGCCATTGCTACAGGCATCGTGGTGTCACGCTCGTCGTT
TGGTATGGCTTCATTCAGCTCCGGTTCCCAACGATCAAGGCGAGTTACATGATCCCCCATGTTGTGCAAA
AAAGCGGTTAGCTCCTTCGGTCCTCCGATCGTTGTCAGAAGTAAGTTGGCCGCAGTGTTATCACTCATGG
TTATGGCAGCACTGCATAATTCTCTTACTGTCATGCCATCCGTAAGATGCTTTTCTGTGACTGGTGAGTA
CTCAACCAAGTCATTCTGAGAATAGTGTATGCGGCGACCGAGTTGCTCTTGCCCGGCGTCAATACGGGAT
AATACCGCGCCACATAGCAGAACTTTAAAAGTGCTCATCATTGGAAAACGTTCTTCGGGGCGAAAACTCT
CAAGGATCTTACCGCTGTTGAGATCCAGTTCGATGTAACCCACTCGTGCACCCAACTGATCTTCAGCATC
TTTTACTTTCACCAGCGTTTCTGGGTGAGCAAAAACAGGAAGGCAAAATGCCGCAAAAAAGGGAATAAGG
GCGACACGGAAATGTTGAATACTCATACTCTTCCTTTTTCAATATTATTGAAGCATTTATCAGGGTTATT
GTCTCATGAGCGGATACATATTTGAATGTAGCTCCGAATTTCTCGAGGGCTTGTCGACGACGGCGGTCTC
CGTCGTCAGGATCATGAATTCGACCCGCCTGCCACCATGACCGAGTACAAGCCCACGGTGCGCCTCGCCA
CCCGCGACGACGTCCCCCGGGCCGTACGCACCCTCGCCGCCGCGTTCGCCGACTACCCCGCCACGCGCCA
CACCGTCGACCCGGACCGCCACATCGAGCGGGTCACCGAGCTGCAAGAACTCTTCCTCACGCGCGTCGGG
CTCGACATCGGCAAGGTGTGGGTCGCGGACGACGGCGCCGCGGTGGCGGTCTGGACCACGCCGGAGAGCG
TCGAAGCGGGGGCGGTGTTCGCCGAGATCGGCCCGCGCATGGCCGAGTTGAGCGGTTCCCGGCTGGCCGC
GCAGCAACAGATGGAAGGCCTCCTGGCGCCGCACCGGCCCAAGGAGCCCGCGTGGTTCCTGGCCACCGTC
GGCGTCTCGCCCGACCACCAGGGCAAGGGTCTGGGCAGCGCCGTCGTGCTCCCCGGAGTGGAGGCGGCCG
AGCGCGCCGGGGTGCCCGCCTTCCTGGAGACATCCGCGCCCCGCAACCTCCCCTTCTACGAGCGGCTCGG
CTTCACCGTCACCGCCGACGTCGAGGTGCCCGAAGGACCGCGCACCTGGTGCATGACCCGCAAGCCCGGT
GCCTGATACGCGTGAATTCACTCCTCAGGTGCAGGCTGCCTATCAGAAGGTGGTGGCTGGTGTGGCCAAT
GCCCTGGCTCACAAATACCACTGAGATCTTTTTCCCTCTGCCAAAAATTATGGGGACATCATGAAGCCCC
TTGAGCATCTGACTTCTGGCTAATAAAGGAAATTTATTTTCATTGCAATAGTGTGTTGGAATTTTTTGTG
TCTCTCACTCGGAAGGACATATGGGAGGGCAAATCATTTAAAACATCAGAATGAGTATTTGGTTTAGAGT
TTGGCAACATATGCCCATATGCTGGCTGCCATGAACAAAGGTTGGCTATAAAGAGGTCATCAGTATATGA
AACAGCCCCCTGCTGTCCATTCCTTATTCCATAGAAAAGCCTTGACTTGAGGTTAGATTTTTTTTATATT
TTGTTTTGTGTTATTTTTTTCTTTAACATCCCTAAAATTTTCCTTACATGTTTTACTAGCCAGATTTTTC
CTCCTCTCCTGACTACTCCCAGTCATAGCTGTCCCTCTTCTCTTATGGAGATCCCTCGACCTGCAGCCCA
AGCTTGAATTCTCTAGAATTACCCTGTTATCCCTATGCTTGGTTTACCGAGCTCTTATTGGTTTTCAAAC
TTCATTGACTGTGCCCAACGCGCCTGGGAGCTCACGGGGACAGCCCCCCCCCAAAGCCCCCAGGGATGTA
ATTACGTCCCTCCCCCGCTAGGGGGCAGCAGCGAGCCGCCCGGGGCTCCGCTCCGGTCCGGCGCTCCCCC
CGCATCCCCGAGCCGGCAGCGTGCGGGGACAGCCCGGGCACGGGGAAGGTGGCACGGGATCGCTTTCCTC
TGAACGCTTCTCGCTGCTCTTTGAGCCTGCAGACACCTGGGGGGATACGGGGAAAAAGCTAGGCTGAAAG
ACCGGTTCTTAGAATGACACGCGCCTGGGAGCTCACGGGGACAGCCCCCCCCCAAAGCCCCCAGGGATGT
AATTACGTCCCTCCCCCGCTAGGGGGCAGCAGCGAGCCGCCCGGGGCTCCGCTCCGGTCCGGCGCTCCCC
CCGCATCCCCGAGCCGGCAGCGTGCGGGGACAGCCCGGGCACGGGGAAGGTGGCACGGGATCGCTTTCCT
CTGAACGCTTCTCGCTGCTCTTTGAGCCTGCAGACACCTGGGGGGATACGGGGAAAAAGCTAACTTCTGA
GACGACAACTTTGTATAGAAAAGTTGGCTCCGAATTCGCCCTTGACAGCAGAGATCCAGTTTGGTTAATT
AATTGGCTCCGGTGCCCGTCAGTGGGCAGAGCGCACATCGCCCACAGTCCCCGAGAAGTTGTGGGGAGGG
GTCGGCAATTGAACCGGTGCCTAGAGAAGGTGGCGCGGGGTAAACTGGGAAAGTGATGTCGTGTACTGGC
TCCGCCTTTTTCCCGAGGGTGGGGGAGAACCGTATATAAGTGCAGTAGTCGCCGTGAACGTTCTTTTTCG
CAACGGGTTTGCCGCCAGAACACAGGTAAGTGCCGTGTGTGGTTCCCGCGGGCCTGGCCTCTTTACGGGT
TATGGCCCTTGCGTGCCTTGAATTACTTCCACCTGGCTGCAGTACGTGATTCTTGATCCCGAGCTTCGGG
TTGGAAGTGGGTGGGAGAGTTCGAGGCCTTGCGCTTAAGGAGCCCCTTCGCCTCGTGCTTGAGTTGAGGC
CTGGCCTGGGCGCTGGGGCCGCCGCGTGCGAATCTGGTGGCACCTTCGCGCCTGTCTCGCTGCTTTCGAT
AAGTCTCTAGCCATTTAAAATTTTTGATGACCTGCTGCGACGCTTTTTTTCTGGCAAGATAGTCTTGTAA
ATGCGGGCCAAGATCTGCACACTGGTATTTCGGTTTTTGGGGCCGCGGGCGGCGACGGGGCCCGTGCGTC
CCAGCGCACATGTTCGGCGAGGCGGGGCCTGCGAGCGCGGCCACCGAGAATCGGACGGGGGTAGTCTCAA
GCTGGCCGGCCTGCTCTGGTGCCTGGCCTCGCGCCGCCGTGTATCGCCCCGCCCTGGGCGGCAAGGCTGG
CCCGGTCGGCACCAGTTGCGTGAGCGGAAAGATGGCCGCTTCCCGGCCCTGCTGCAGGGAGCTCAAAATG
GAGGACGCGGCGCTCGGGAGAGCGGGCGGGTGAGTCACCCACACAAAGGAAAAGGGCCTTTCCGTCCTCA
GCCGTCGCTTCATGTGACTCCACGGAGTACCGGGCGCCGTCCAGGCACCTCGATTAGTTCTCGAGCTTTT
GGAGTACGTCGTCTTTAGGTTGGGGGGAGGGGTTTTATGCGATGGAGTTTCCCCACACTGAGTGGGTGGA
GACTGAAGTTAGGCCAGCTTGGCACTTGATGTAATTCTCCTTGGAATTTGCCCTTTTTGAGTTTGGATCT
TGGTTCATTCTCAAGCCTCAGACAGTGGTTCAAAGTTTTTTTCTTCCATTTCAGGTGTCGTGAGAAGGGC
GAATTCGACCCAAGTTTGTACAAAAAAGCAGGCTGGATCCAGGTGCCACCATGGTGAGCGAGCTGATTAA
GGAGAACATGCACATGAAGCTGTACATGGAGGGCACCGTGAACAACCACCACTTCAAGTGCACATCCGAG
GGCGAAGGCAAGCCCTACGAGGGCACCCAGACCATGAGAATCAAGGCGGTCGAGGGCGGCCCTCTCCCCT
TCGCCTTCGACATCCTGGCTACCAGCTTCATGTACGGCAGCAAAACCTTCATCAACCACACCCAGGGCAT
CCCCGACTTCTTTAAGCAGTCCTTCCCCGAGGGCTTCACATGGGAGAGAGTCACCACATACGAAGATGGG
GGCGTGCTGACCGCTACCCAGGACACCAGCCTCCAGGACGGCTGCCTCATCTACAACGTCAAGATCAGAG
GGGTGAACTTCCCATCCAACGGCCCTGTGATGCAGAAGAAAACACTCGGCTGGGAGGCCTCCACCGAGAC
ACTGTACCCCGCTGACGGCGGCCTGGAAGGCAGAGCCGACATGGCCCTGAAGCTCGTGGGCGGGGGCCAC
CTGATCTGCAACCTTAAGACCACATACAGATCCAAGAAACCCGCTAAGAACCTCAAGATGCCCGGCGTCT
ACTATGTGGACAGGAGACTGGAAAGAATCAAGGAGGCCGACAAAGAGACATACGTCGAGCAGCACGAGGT
GGCTGTGGCCAGATACTGCGACCTCCCTAGCAAACTGGGGCACAAACTTAATTGAGAATTCTACCACCCA
GCTTTCTTGTACAAAGTGGTACGTCTCAAGACCAGAGGTCTCTGCTTAGCCCGAGGAAAAACGCCCCCTG
GCTTGAAAGAAAAACGCCCCCTGGCTTGAAAGAAAAACGCCCCCTGGCTTGAAAGAAAAACGCCCCCTGG
CTTGAAACAACCAGAAGAGACCTGTGCTTCACTCCTCAGGTGCAGGCTGCCTATCAGAAGGTGGTGGCTG
GTGTGGCCAATGCCCTGGCTCACAAATACCACTGAGATCTTTTTCCCTCTGCCAAAAATTATGGGGACAT
CATGAAGCCCCTTGAGCATCTGACTTCTGGCTAATAAAGGAAATTTATTTTCATTGCAATAGTGTGTTGG
AATTTTTTGTGTCTCTCACTCGGAAGGACATATGGGAGGGCAAATCATTTAAAACATCAGAATGAGTATT
TGGTTTAGAGTTTGGCAACATATGCCCATATGCTGGCTGCCATGAACAAAGGTTGGCTATAAAGAGGTCA
TCAGTATATGAAACAGCCCCCTGCTGTCCATTCCTTATTCCATAGAAAAGCCTTGACTTGAGGTTAGATT
TTTTTTATATTTTGTTTTGTGTTATTTTTTTCTTTAACATCCCTAAAATTTTCCTTACATGTTTTACTAG
CCAGATTTTTCCTCCTCTCCTGACTACTCCCAGTCATAGCTGTCCCTCTTCTCTTATGGAGATCCCGAGC
GGTGCGTTTTTATGCTTGTAGTATTGTATAATGTTTTTAAGATCCAAGCTTCTGACCTCTTCTCTTCCTC
CCACAGGGCCTCGAGACAATTGCATCGATGGTACCAGTGAAAGTCTGCAATGAATTCGAGTTGGCGCGCC
TGTCATTCTAAATCTCTCTTTCAGCCTAAAGCTTTTTCCCCGTATCCCCCCAGGTGTCTGCAGGCTCAAA
GAGCAGCGAGAAGCGTTCAGAGGAAAGCGATCCCGTGCCACCTTCCCCGTGCCCGGGCTGTCCCCGCACG
CTGCCGGCTCGGGGATGCGGGGGGAGCGCCGGACCGGAGCGGAGCCCCGGGCGGCTCGCTGCTGCCCCCT
AGCGGGGGAGGGACGTAATTACATCCCTGGGGGCTTTGGGAGGGGGCTGTCCCCGTGAGCTCCCAGGCGC
GCCTGTCATTCTAAATCTCTCTTTCAGCCTAAAGCTTTTTCCCCGTATCCCCCCAGGTGTCTGCAGGCTC
AAAGAGCAGCGAGAAGCGTTCAGAGGAAAGCGATCCCGTGCCACCTTCCCCGTGCCCGGGCTGTCCCCGC
ACGCTGCCGGCTCGGGGATGCGGGGGGAGCGCCGGACCGGAGCGGAGCCCCGGGCGGCTCGCTGCTGCCC
CCTAGCGGGGGAGGGACGTAATTACATCCCTGGGGGCTTTGGGGGGGGGCTGTCCCCGTGAGCTCCCAGG
CGCGCCAACTCGGTACCGTATCGATGTCGACGTTAACGCTAGTGATATCAACTTTGTATAGAAAAGTTGG
CTCCGAATTCGCCCTTGACAGCAGAGATCCAGTTTGGTTAATTAATTGGCTCCGGTGCCCGTCAGTGGGC
AGAGCGCACATCGCCCACAGTCCCCGAGAAGTTGTGGGGAGGGGTCGGCAATTGAACCGGTGCCTAGAGA
AGGTGGCGCGGGGTAAACTGGGAAAGTGATGTCGTGTACTGGCTCCGCCTTTTTCCCGAGGGTGGGGGAG
AACCGTATATAAGTGCAGTAGTCGCCGTGAACGTTCTTTTTCGCAACGGGTTTGCCGCCAGAACACAGGT
AAGTGCCGTGTGTGGTTCCCGCGGGCCTGGCCTCTTTACGGGTTATGGCCCTTGCGTGCCTTGAATTACT
TCCACCTGGCTGCAGTACGTGATTCTTGATCCCGAGCTTCGGGTTGGAAGTGGGTGGGAGAGTTCGAGGC
CTTGCGCTTAAGGAGCCCCTTCGCCTCGTGCTTGAGTTGAGGCCTGGCCTGGGCGCTGGGGCCGCCGCGT
GCGAATCTGGTGGCACCTTCGCGCCTGTCTCGCTGCTTTCGATAAGTCTCTAGCCATTTAAAATTTTTGA
TGACCTGCTGCGACGCTTTTTTTCTGGCAAGATAGTCTTGTAAATGCGGGCCAAGATCTGCACACTGGTA
TTTCGGTTTTTGGGGCCGCGGGCGGCGACGGGGCCCGTGCGTCCCAGCGCACATGTTCGGCGAGGCGGGG
CCTGCGAGCGCGGCCACCGAGAATCGGACGGGGGTAGTCTCAAGCTGGCCGGCCTGCTCTGGTGCCTGGC
CTCGCGCCGCCGTGTATCGCCCCGCCCTGGGCGGCAAGGCTGGCCCGGTCGGCACCAGTTGCGTGAGCGG
AAAGATGGCCGCTTCCCGGCCCTGCTGCAGGGAGCTCAAAATGGAGGACGCGGCGCTCGGGAGAGCGGGC
GGGTGAGTCACCCACACAAAGGAAAAGGGCCTTTCCGTCCTCAGCCGTCGCTTCATGTGACTCCACGGAG
TACCGGGCGCCGTCCAGGCACCTCGATTAGTTCTCGAGCTTTTGGAGTACGTCGTCTTTAGGTTGGGGGG
AGGGGTTTTATGCGATGGAGTTTCCCCACACTGAGTGGGTGGAGACTGAAGTTAGGCCAGCTTGGCACTT
GATGTAATTCTCCTTGGAATTTGCCCTTTTTGAGTTTGGATCTTGGTTCATTCTCAAGCCTCAGACAGTG
GTTCAAAGTTTTTTTCTTCCATTTCAGGTGTCGTGAGAAGGGCGAATTCGACCCAAGTTTGTACAAAAAA
GCAGGCTCGCCACCATGGTGAGCAAGGGCGAGGAGCTGTTCACCGGGGTGGTGCCCATCCTGGTCGAGCT
GGACGGCGACGTAAACGGCCACAAGTTCAGCGTGAGGGGCGAGGGCGAGGGCGATGCCACCAACGGCAAG
CTGACCCTGAAGTTCATCTGCACCACCGGCAAGCTGCCCGTGCCCTGGCCCACCCTCGTGACCACCCTGA
GCCACGGCGTGCAGTGCTTCGCCCGCTACCCCGACCACATGAAGCAGCACGACTTCTTCAAGTCCGCCAT
GCCCGAAGGCTACGTCCAGGAGCGCACCATCTTCTTCAAGGACGACGGCACCTACAAGACCCGCGCCGAG
GTGAAGTTCGAGGGCGACACCCTAGTGAACCGCATCGAGCTGAAGGGCGTCGACTTCAAGGAGGACGGCA
ACATCCTGGGGCACAAGCTGGAGTACAACTTCAACAGCCACAACATCTATATCATGGCCGTCAAGCAGAA
GAACGGCATCAAGGTGAACTTCAAGATCCGCCACAACGTGGAGGACGGCAGCGTGCAGCTCGCCGACCAC
TACCAGCAGAACACCCCCATCGGCGACGGCCCCGTGCTGCTGCCCGACAGCCACTACCTGAGCACCCAGT
CCGTGCTGAGCAAAGACCCCAACGAGAAGCGCGATCACATGGTCCTGCTGGAGTTCCGCACCGCCGCCGG
GATCACTCTCGGCATGGACGAGCTGTACAAGTAATACCACCCAGCTTTCTTGTACAAAGTGGTACGCGTG
AATTCACTCCTCAGGTGCAGGCTGCCTATCAGAAGGTGGTGGCTGGTGTGGCCAATGCCCTGGCTCACAA
ATACCACTGAGATCTTTTTCCCTCTGCCAAAAATTATGGGGACATCATGAAGCCCCTTGAGCATCTGACT
TCTGGCTAATAAAGGAAATTTATTTTCATTGCAATAGTGTGTTGGAATTTTTTGTGTCTCTCACTCGGAA
GGACATATGGGAGGGCAAATCATTTAAAACATCAGAATGAGTATTTGGTTTAGAGTTTGGCAACATATGC
CCATATGCTGGCTGCCATGAACAAAGGTTGGCTATAAAGAGGTCATCAGTATATGAAACAGCCCCCTGCT
GTCCATTCCTTATTCCATAGAAAAGCCTTGACTTGAGGTTAGATTTTTTTTATATTTTGTTTTGTGTTAT
TTTTTTCTTTAACATCCCTAAAATTTTCCTTACATGTTTTACTAGCCAGATTTTTCCTCCTCTCCTGACT
ACTCCCAGTCATAGCTGTCCCTCTTCTCTTATGGAGATCCCTCGACCTGCAGCCCAAGCTTGGCGTAATC
ATGGTCATAGCTGTTTCCTGTGTGAAATTGTTATCCGCTCACAATTCCACACAACATACGAGCCGGAAGC
ATAAAGTGTAAAGCCTGGGGTGCCTAATGAGTGAGCTAACTCACATTAATTGCGTTGCGCTCACTGCCCG
CTTTCCAGTCGGGAAACCTGTCGTGCCAGCGGATCGACAGTACTAAGCTTGGTCTAATACCCAATCTCTC
GTCTTATCCAGATGTTTTATACGCCTCTGGCCCGTGTCTCAAAATCTCTGATGTTACATTGCACAAGATA
AAATAATATCATCATGAACAATAAAACTGTCTGCTTACATAAACAGTAATACAAGGGGTGTTATGAGCCA
TATTCAACGGGAAACGTCGAGGCCGCGATTAAATTCCAACATGGATGCTGATTTATATGGGTATAAATGG
GCTCGCGATAATGTCGGGCAATCAGGTGCGACAATCTATCGCTTGTATGGGAAGCCCGATGCGCCAGAGT
TGTTTCTGAAACATGGCAAAGGTAGCGTTGCCAATGATGTTACAGATGAGATGGTCAGACTAAACTGGCT
GACGGAATTTATGCCTCTTCCGACCATCAAGCATTTTATCCGTACTCCTGATGATGCATGGTTACTCACC
ACTGCGATCCCCGGAAAAACAGCATTCCAGGTATTAGAAGAATATCCTGATTCAGGTGAAAATATTGTTG
ATGCGCTGGCAGTGTTCCTGCGCCGGTTGCATTCGATTCCTGTTTGTAATTGTCCTTTTAACAGCGATCG
CGTATTTCGTCTCGCTCAGGCGCAATCACGAATGAATAACGGTTTGGTTGATGCGAGTGATTTTGATGAC
GAGCGTAATGGCTGGCCTGTTGAACAAGTCTGGAAAGAAATGCATAAACTTTTGCCATTCTCACCGGATT
CAGTCGTCACTCATGGTGATTTCTCACTTGATAACCTTATTTTTGACGAGGGGAAATTAATAGGTTGTAT
TGATGTTGGACGAGTCGGAATCGCAGACCGATACCAGGATCTTGCCATCCTATGGAACTGCCTCGGTGAG
TTTTCTCCTTCATTACAGAAACGGCTTTTTCAAAAATATGGTATTGATAATCCTGATATGAATAAATTGC
AGTTTCATTTGATGCTCGATGAGTTTTTCTAATCAGAATTGGTTAATTGGTTGTAACACTGGCAGAGCAT
TACGCTGACTTGACGGGACGGCGCAAGCTCATGACCAAAATCCCTTAACGTGAGTTACGCGTCGTTCCAC
TGAGCGTCAGAGGTATCACTAGTATTACAGAGGTAAGTTATAACAGTCGCCTAACCC
