>Addgene plasmid #103572 | LSB-hsa-miR-498 | depositor partial sequence | sequence record 196193 | hsa-miR-498 target
GAAAAACGCCCCCTGGCTTGAAA
